>Addgene plasmid #191753 | pcDNA3.1_mGFP-FGFR3-K508M | addgene full sequence | sequence record 382274 | Addgene NGS Result
GACGGATCGGGAGATCTCCCGATCCCCTATGGTGCACTCTCAGTACAATCTGCTCTGATGCCGCATAGTT
AAGCCAGTATCTGCTCCCTGCTTGTGTGTTGGAGGTCGCTGAGTAGTGCGCGAGCAAAATTTAAGCTACA
ACAAGGCAAGGCTTGACCGACAATTGCATGAAGAATCTGCTTAGGGTTAGGCGTTTTGCGCTGCTTCGCG
ATGTACGGGCCAGATATACGCGTTGACATTGATTATTGACTAGTTATTAATAGTAATCAATTACGGGGTC
ATTAGTTCATAGCCCATATATGGAGTTCCGCGTTACATAACTTACGGTAAATGGCCCGCCTGGCTGACCG
CCCAACGACCCCCGCCCATTGACGTCAATAATGACGTATGTTCCCATAGTAACGCCAATAGGGACTTTCC
ATTGACGTCAATGGGTGGAGTATTTACGGTAAACTGCCCACTTGGCAGTACATCAAGTGTATCATATGCC
AAGTACGCCCCCTATTGACGTCAATGACGGTAAATGGCCCGCCTGGCATTATGCCCAGTACATGACCTTA
TGGGACTTTCCTACTTGGCAGTACATCTACGTATTAGTCATCGCTATTACCATGGTGATGCGGTTTTGGC
AGTACATCAATGGGCGTGGATAGCGGTTTGACTCACGGGGATTTCCAAGTCTCCACCCCATTGACGTCAA
TGGGAGTTTGTTTTGGCACCAAAATCAACGGGACTTTCCAAAATGTCGTAACAACTCCGCCCCATTGACG
CAAATGGGCGGTAGGCGTGTACGGTGGGAGGTCTATATAAGCAGAGCTCTCTGGCTAACTAGAGAACCCA
CTGCTTACTGGCTTATCGAAATTAATACGACTCACTATAGGGAGACCCAAGCTGGCTAGCGTTTAAACTT
AAGCTTGCCACCATGGGCGCCCCTGCCTGCGCCCTCGCGCTCTGCGTGGCCGTGGCCATCGTGGCCGGCG
CCTCCTCGGGTACCATGAGCAAGGGCGAGGAGCTGTTCACCGGGGTGGTGCCCATCCTGGTCGAGCTGGA
CGGCGACGTAAACGGCCACAAGTTCAGCGTGTCCGGCGAGGGCGAGGGCGATGCCACCTACGGCAAGCTG
ACCCTGAAGTTCATCTGCACCACCGGCAAGCTGCCCGTGCCCTGGCCCACCCTCGTGACCACCCTGACCT
ACGGCGTGCAGTGCTTCAGCCGCTACCCCGACCACATGAAGCAGCACGACTTCTTCAAGTCCGCCATGCC
CGAAGGCTACGTCCAGGAGCGCACCATCTTCTTCAAGGACGACGGCAACTACAAGACCCGCGCCGAGGTG
AAGTTCGAGGGCGACACCCTGGTGAACCGCATCGAGCTGAAGGGCATCGACTTCAAGGAGGACGGCAACA
TCCTGGGGCACAAGCTGGAGTACAACTACAACAGCCACAACGTCTATATCATGGCCGACAAGCAGAAGAA
CGGCATCAAGGTGAACTTCAAGATCCGCCACAACATCGAGGACGGCAGCGTGCAGCTCGCCGACCACTAC
CAGCAGAACACCCCCATCGGCGACGGCCCCGTGCTGCTGCCCGACAACCACTACCTGAGTACCCAGTCCA
AACTGAGCAAAGACCCCAACGAGAAGCGCGATCACATGGTCCTGCTGGAGTTCGTGACCGCCGCCGGGAT
CACTCTCGGCATGGACGAGCTGTACAAGGAATTCGGTGGATCAGGTGGTAGTGGAGGTTCTGGTGGTTCA
GGTGGATCCGAGTCCTTGGGGACGGAGCAGCGCGTCGTGGGGCGAGCGGCAGAAGTCCCGGGCCCAGAGC
CCGGCCAGCAGGAGCAGTTGGTCTTCGGCAGCGGGGATGCTGTGGAGCTGAGCTGTCCCCCGCCCGGGGG
TGGTCCCATGGGGCCCACTGTCTGGGTCAAGGATGGCACAGGGCTGGTGCCCTCGGAGCGTGTCCTGGTG
GGGCCCCAGCGGCTGCAGGTGCTGAATGCCTCCCACGAGGACTCCGGGGCCTACAGCTGCCGGCAGCGGC
TCACGCAGCGCGTACTGTGCCACTTCAGTGTGCGGGTGACAGACGCTCCATCCTCGGGAGATGACGAAGA
CGGGGAGGACGAGGCTGAGGACACAGGTGTGGACACAGGGGCCCCTTACTGGACACGGCCCGAGCGGATG
GACAAGAAGCTGCTGGCCGTGCCGGCCGCCAACACCGTCCGCTTCCGCTGCCCAGCCGCTGGCAACCCCA
CTCCCTCCATCTCCTGGCTGAAGAACGGCAGGGAGTTCCGCGGCGAGCACCGCATTGGAGGCATCAAGCT
GCGGCATCAGCAGTGGAGCCTGGTCATGGAAAGCGTGGTGCCCTCGGACCGCGGCAACTACACCTGCGTC
GTGGAGAACAAGTTTGGCAGCATCCGGCAGACGTACACGCTGGACGTGCTGGAGCGCTCCCCGCACCGGC
CCATCCTGCAGGCGGGGCTGCCGGCCAACCAGACGGCGGTGCTGGGCAGCGACGTGGAGTTCCACTGCAA
GGTGTACAGTGACGCACAGCCCCACATCCAGTGGCTCAAGCACGTGGAGGTGAATGGCAGCAAGGTGGGC
CCGGACGGCACACCCTACGTTACCGTGCTCAAGACGGCGGGCGCTAACACCACCGACAAGGAGCTAGAGG
TTCTCTCCTTGCACAACGTCACCTTTGAGGACGCCGGGGAGTACACCTGCCTGGCGGGCAATTCTATTGG
GTTTTCTCATCACTCTGCGTGGCTGGTGGTGCTGCCAGCCGAGGAGGAGCTGGTGGAGGCTGACGAGGCG
GGCAGTGTGTATGCAGGCATCCTCAGCTACGGGGTGGGCTTCTTCCTGTTCATCCTGGTGGTGGCGGCTG
TGACGCTCTGCCGCCTGCGCAGCCCCCCCAAGAAAGGCCTGGGCTCCCCCACCGTGCACAAGATCTCCCG
CTTCCCGCTCAAGCGACAGGTGTCCCTGGAGTCCAACGCGTCCATGAGCTCCAACACACCACTGGTGCGC
ATCGCAAGGCTGTCCTCAGGGGAGGGCCCCACGCTGGCCAATGTCTCCGAGCTCGAGCTGCCTGCCGACC
CCAAATGGGAGCTGTCTCGGGCCCGGCTGACCCTGGGCAAGCCCCTTGGGGAGGGCTGCTTCGGCCAGGT
GGTCATGGCGGAGGCCATCGGCATTGACAAGGACCGGGCCGCCAAGCCTGTCACCGTTGCCGTGATGATG
CTGAAAGACGATGCCACTGACAAGGACCTGTCGGACCTGGTGTCTGAGATGGAGATGATGAAGATGATCG
GGAAACACAAAAACATCATCAACCTGCTGGGCGCCTGCACGCAGGGCGGGCCCCTGTACGTGCTGGTGGA
GTACGCGGCCAAGGGTAACCTGCGGGAGTTTCTGCGGGCGCGGCGGCCCCCGGGCCTGGACTACTCCTTC
GACACCTGCAAGCCGCCCGAGGAGCAGCTCACCTTCAAGGACCTGGTGTCCTGTGCCTACCAGGTGGCCC
GGGGCATGGAGTACTTGGCCTCCCAGAAGTGCATCCACAGGGACCTGGCTGCCCGCAATGTGCTGGTGAC
CGAGGACAACGTGATGAAGATCGCAGACTTCGGGCTGGCCCGGGACGTGCACAACCTCGACTACTACAAG
AAGACAACCAACGGCCGGCTGCCCGTGAAGTGGATGGCGCCTGAGGCCTTGTTTGACCGAGTCTACACTC
ACCAGAGTGACGTCTGGTCCTTTGGGGTCCTGCTCTGGGAGATCTTCACGCTGGGGGGCTCCCCGTACCC
CGGCATCCCTGTGGAGGAGCTCTTCAAGCTGCTGAAGGAGGGCCACCGCATGGACAAGCCCGCCAACTGC
ACACACGACCTGTACATGATCATGCGGGAGTGCTGGCATGCCGCGCCCTCCCAGAGGCCCACCTTCAAGC
AGCTGGTGGAGGACCTGGACCGTGTCCTTACCGTGACGTCCACCGACGAGTACCTGGACCTGTCGGCGCC
TTTCGAGCAGTACTCCCCGGGTGGCCAGGACACCCCCAGCTCCAGCTCCTCAGGGGACGACTCCGTGTTT
GCCCACGACCTGCTGCCCCCGGCCCCACCCAGCAGTGGGGGCTCGCGGACGTGATAATCTAGAGGGCCCG
TTTAAACCCGCTGATCAGCCTCGACTGTGCCTTCTAGTTGCCAGCCATCTGTTGTTTGCCCCTCCCCCGT
GCCTTCCTTGACCCTGGAAGGTGCCACTCCCACTGTCCTTTCCTAATAAAATGAGGAAATTGCATCGCAT
TGTCTGAGTAGGTGTCATTCTATTCTGGGGGGTGGGGTGGGGCAGGACAGCAAGGGGGAGGATTGGGAAG
ACAATAGCAGGCATGCTGGGGATGCGGTGGGCTCTATGGCTTCTGAGGCGGAAAGAACCAGCTGGGGCTC
TAGGGGGTATCCCC
[124 nt withheld, positions 4425-4548]
C
[91 nt withheld, positions 4550-4640]
A
[49 nt withheld, positions 4642-4690]
CCTTTGACGTTGGAGTCCACGTTCTTT
[37 nt withheld, positions 4718-4754]
ACCCTATCTCGGTCTATTCTTTTGATTTATAAGGGATTTTGCCGATTTCGGCCTATTGGTTAAAAAATGA
GCTGATTTAACAAAAATTTAACGCGAATTAATTCTGTGGAATGTGTGTCAGTTAGGGTGTGGAAAGTCCC
CAGGCTCCCCAGCAGGCAGAAGTATGCAAAGCATGCATCTCAATTAGTCAGCAACCAGGTGTGGAAAGTC
CCCAGGCTCCCCAGCAGGCAGAAGTATGCAAAGCATGCATCTCAATTAGTCAGCAACCATAGTCCCGCCC
CTAACTCCGCCCATCCCGCCCCTAACTCCGCCCAGTTCCGCCCATTCTCCGCCCCATGGCTGACTAATTT
TTTTTATTTATGCAGAGGCCGAGGCCGCCTCTGCCTCTGAGCTATTCCAGAAGTAGTGAGGAGGCTTTTT
TGGAGGCCTAGGCTTTTGCAAAAAGCTCCCGGGAGCTTGTATATCCATTTTCGGATCTGATCAGCACGTG
ATGAAAAAGCCTGAACTCACCGCGACGTCTGTCGAGAAGTTTCTGATCGAAAAGTTCGACAGCGTCTCCG
ACCTGATGCAGCTCTCGGAGGGCGAAGAATCTCGTGCTTTCAGCTTCGATGTAGGAGGGCGTGGATATGT
CCTGCGGGTAAATAGCTGCGCCGATGGTTTCTACAAAGATCGTTATGTTTATCGGCACTTTGCATCGGCC
GCGCTCCCGATTCCGGAAGTGCTTGACATTGGGGAATTCAGCGAGAGCCTGACCTATTGCATCTCCCGCC
GTGCACAGGGTGTCACGTTGCAAGACCTGCCTGAAACCGAACTGCCCGCTGTTCTGCAGCCGGTCGCGGA
GGCCATGGATGCGATCGCTGCGGCCGATCTTAGCCAGACGAGCGGGTTCGGCCCATTCGGACCGCAAGGA
ATCGGTCAATACACTACATGGCGTGATTTCATATGCGCGATTGCTGATCCCCATGTGTATCACTGGCAAA
CTGTGATGGACGACACCGTCAGTGCGTCCGTCGCGCAGGCTCTCGATGAGCTGATGCTTTGGGCCGAGGA
CTGCCCCGAAGTCCGGCACCTCGTGCACGCGGATTTCGGCTCCAACAATGTCCTGACGGACAATGGCCGC
ATAACAGCGGTCATTGACTGGAGCGAGGCGATGTTCGGGGATTCCCAATACGAGGTCGCCAACATCTTCT
TCTGGAGGCCGTGGTTGGCTTGTATGGAGCAGCAGACGCGCTACTTCGAGCGGAGGCATCCGGAGCTTGC
AGGATCGCCGCGGCTCCGGGCGTATATGCTCCGCATTGGTCTTGACCAACTCTATCAGAGCTTGGTTGAC
GGCAATTTCGATGATGCAGCTTGGGCGCAGGGTCGATGCGACGCAATCGTCCGATCCGGAGCCGGGACTG
TCGGGCGTACACAAATCGCCCGCAGAAGCGCGGCCGTCTGGACCGATGGCTGTGTAGAAGTACTCGCCGA
TAGTGGAAACCGACGCCCCAGCACTCGTCCGAGGGCAAAGGAATAGCACGTGCTACGAGATTTCGATTCC
ACCGCCGCCTTCTATGAAAGGTTGGGCTTCGGAATCGTTTTCCGGGACGCCGGCTGGATGATCCTCCAGC
GCGGGGATCTCATGCTGGAGTTCTTCGCCCACCCCAACTTGTTTATTGCAGCTTATAATGGTTACAAATA
AAGCAATAGCATCACAAATTTCACAAATAAAGCATTTTTTTCACTGCATTCTAGTTGTGGTTTGTCCAAA
CTCATCAATGTATCTTATCATGTCTGTATACCGTCGACCTCTAGCTAGAGCTTGGCGTAATCATGGTCAT
AGCTGTTTCCTGTGTGAAATTGTTATCCGCTCACAATTCCACACAACATACGAGCCGGAAGCATAAAGTG
TAAAGCCTGGGGTGCCTAATGAGTGAGCTAACTCACATTAATTGCGTTGCGCTCACTGCCCGCTTTCCAG
TCGGGAAACCTGTCGTGCCAGCTGCATTAATGAATCGGCCAACGCGCGGGGAGAGGCGGTTTGCGTATTG
GGCGCTCTTCCGCTTCCTCGCTCACTGACTCGCTGCGCTCGGTCGTTCGGCTGCGGCGAGCGGTATCAGC
TCACTCAAAGGCGGTAATACGGTTATCCACAGAATCAGGGGATAACGCAGGAAAGAACATGTGAGCAAAA
GGCCAGCAAAAGGCCAGGAACCGTAAAAAGGCCGCGTTGCTGGCGTTTTTCCATAGGCTCCGCCCCCCTG
ACGAGCATCACAAAAATCGACGCTCAAGTCAGAGGTGGCGAAACCCGACAGGACTATAAAGATACCAGGC
GTTTCCCCCTGGAAGCTCCCTCGTGCGCTCTCCTGTTCCGACCCTGCCGCTTACCGGATACCTGTCCGCC
TTTCTCCCTTCGGGAAGCGTGGCGCTTTCTCATAGCTCACGCTGTAGGTATCTCAGTTCGGTGTAGGTCG
TTCGCTCCAAGCTGGGCTGTGTGCACGAACCCCCCGTTCAGCCCGACCGCTGCGCCTTATCCGGTAACTA
TCGTCTTGAGTCCAACCCGGTAAGACACGACTTATCGCCACTGGCAGCAGCCACTGGTAACAGGATTAGC
AGAGCGAGGTATGTAGGCGGTGCTACAGAGTTCTTGAAGTGGTGGCCTAACTACGGCTACACTAGAAGAA
CAGTATTTGGTATCTGCGCTCTGCTGAAGCCAGTTACCTTCGGAAAAAGAGTTGGTAGCTCTTGATCCGG
CAAACAAACCACCGCTGGTAGCGGTGGTTTTTTTGTTTGCAAGCAGCAGATTACGCGCAGAAAAAAAGGA
TCTCAAGAAGATCCTTTGATCTTTTCTACGGGGTCTGACGCTCAGTGGAACGAAAACTCACGTTAAGGGA
TTTTGGTCATGAGATTATCAAAAAGGATCTTCACCTAGATCCTTTTAAATTAAAAATGAAGTTTTAAATC
AATCTAAAGTATATATGAGTAAACTTGGTCTGACAGTTACCAATGCTTAATCAGTGAGGCACCTATCTCA
GCGATCTGTCTATTTCGTTCATCCATAGTTGCCTGACTCCCCGTCGTGTAGATAACTACGATACGGGAGG
GCTTACCATCTGGCCCCAGTGCTGCAATGATACCGCGAGACCCACGCTCACCGGCTCCAGATTTATCAGC
AATAAACCAGCCAGCCGGAAGGGCCGAGCGCAGAAGTGGTCCTGCAACTTTATCCGCCTCCATCCAGTCT
ATTAATTGTTGCCGGGAAGCTAGAGTAAGTAGTTCGCCAGTTAATAGTTTGCGCAACGTTGTTGCCATTG
CTACAGGCATCGTGGTGTCACGCTCGTCGTTTGGTATGGCTTCATTCAGCTCCGGTTCCCAACGATCAAG
GCGAGTTACATGATCCCCCATGTTGTGCAAAAAAGCGGTTAGCTCCTTCGGTCCTCCGATCGTTGTCAGA
AGTAAGTTGGCCGCAGTGTTATCACTCATGGTTATGGCAGCACTGCATAATTCTCTTACTGTCATGCCAT
CCGTAAGATGCTTTTCTGTGACTGGTGAGTACTCAACCAAGTCATTCTGAGAATAGTGTATGCGGCGACC
GAGTTGCTCTTGCCCGGCGTCAATACGGGATAATACCGCGCCACATAGCAGAACTTTAAAAGTGCTCATC
ATTGGAAAACGTTCTTCGGGGCGAAAACTCTCAAGGATCTTACCGCTGTTGAGATCCAGTTCGATGTAAC
CCACTCGTGCACCCAACTGATCTTCAGCATCTTTTACTTTCACCAGCGTTTCTGGGTGAGCAAAAACAGG
AAGGCAAAATGCCGCAAAAAAGGGAATAAGGGCGACACGGAAATGTTGAATACTCATACTCTTCCTTTTT
CAATATTATTGAAGCATTTATCAGGGTTATTGTCTCATGAGCGGATACATATTTGAATGTATTTAGAAAA
ATAAACAAATAGGGGTTCCGCGCACATTTCCCCGAAAAGTGCCACCTGACGTC
Features (pLannotate 1.2.2; 21 found; start..end, strand, type, name):
     28..80      -  misc_feature   bom (fragment): basis of mobility region from pBR322
    235..614     +  enhancer       CMV enhancer: human cytomegalovirus immediate early enhancer
    615..818     +  promoter       CMV promoter: human cytomegalovirus (CMV) immediate early promoter
    814..847     +  LTR            5' LTR (truncated) (fragment): truncated 5' long terminal repeat (LTR) from HIV-1
    863..881     +  promoter       T7 promoter: promoter for bacteriophage T7 RNA polymerase
    998..1708    +  CDS            mEGFP: mEGFP is a basic (constitutively fluorescent) green fluorescent protein published in 2002, derived from Aequorea victoria. It has moderate acid sensitivity.
   1757..4111    +  CDS            FGFR3: FGFR3_HUMAN - Also known as JTK4. Experimental evidence at protein level: Swiss-Prot protein existence level 1. Tyrosine-protein kinase that acts as cell-surface receptor for fibroblast growth factors and plays an essential role in the regulation of cell proliferation, differentiation and apoptosis. Plays an essential role in the regulation of chondrocyte differentiation, proliferation and apoptosis, and is required for normal skeleton development. Regulates both osteogenesis and postnatal bone mineralization by osteoblasts. Promotes apoptosis in chondrocytes, but can also promote cancer cell
   4155..4379    +  polyA_signal   bGH poly(A) signal: bovine growth hormone polyadenylation signal
   4383..4404    +  promoter       SV40 promoter (fragment): SV40 enhancer and early promoter
   4425..4853    +  rep_origin     f1 ori (sequence partly withheld): f1 bacteriophage origin of replication; arrow indicates direction of (+) strand synthesis
   4867..5196    +  promoter       SV40 promoter: SV40 enhancer and early promoter
   5245..6270    +  CDS            HygR: aminoglycoside phosphotransferase from E. coli; aph(4)-Ia; confers resistance to hygromycin
   6280..6405    +  CDS            ble (fragment): BLE_KLEPN - Experimental evidence at protein level: Swiss-Prot protein existence level 1. Binding protein with a strong affinity to the bleomycin family of antibiotics. Binds to CL990; an antimitotic-antibiotic compound. From Klebsiella pneumoniae.
   6400..6521    +  polyA_signal   SV40 poly(A) signal: SV40 polyadenylation signal
   6594..6610    -  protein_bind   lac operator: The lac repressor binds to the lac operator to inhibit transcription in E. coli. This inhibition can be relieved by adding lactose or isopropyl-β-D-thiogalactopyranoside (IPTG). lac repressor encoded by lacI
   6618..6648    -  promoter       lac promoter: promoter for the E. coli lac operon
   6663..6684    -  protein_bind   CAP binding site: CAP binding activates transcription in the presence of cAMP. E. coli catabolite activator protein
   6697..6789    -  CDS            lacI (fragment): lac repressor; lacI; The lac repressor binds to the lac operator to inhibit transcription in E. coli. This inhibition can be relieved by adding lactose or isopropyl-β-D-thiogalactopyranoside (IPTG).
   6972..7560    -  rep_origin     ori: high-copy-number ColE1/pMB1/pBR322/pUC origin of replication
   7731..8591    -  CDS            AmpR: β-lactamase; bla; confers resistance to ampicillin, carbenicillin, and related antibiotics
   8592..8696    -  promoter       AmpR promoter: bla
