[The description below was written by a language model from this plasmid's Addgene catalogue record and pLannotate feature annotations shown in this document.]
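Description:
pcDNA3.1_mGFP-FGFR3-K508M is a mammalian expression plasmid of about 8.7 kb built on a hygromycin-selectable pcDNA3.1 backbone. It is propagated in E. coli through a high-copy ColE1/pUC-type origin with ampicillin selection (AmpR under its own bla promoter), and it also carries an f1 phage origin. For selection in mammalian cells, an SV40 enhancer/early promoter drives a hygromycin phosphotransferase gene terminated by an SV40 polyadenylation signal. Several short annotated fragments (bom, a truncated HIV-1 LTR match, ble, lacI and the lac promoter/operator) appear to be backbone remnants or partial annotation matches rather than functional parts.

The payload is a roughly 3.2 kb insert cloned between HindIII and XbaI, encoding human FGFR3 isoform IIIc labelled with monomeric GFP at its N-terminal end. The feature table annotates the fluorescent protein as mEGFP, lying upstream of the FGFR3 coding region. Expression is driven by the CMV immediate-early enhancer and promoter and terminated by the bovine growth hormone polyadenylation signal. A T7 promoter sits just upstream of the insert. The receptor carries the K508M substitution (c.1523A>T), which according to the record yields an inactive receptor, along with a deliberately introduced silent change (c.1515A>T).

The associated work measured FGFR3 signalling at the cell membrane by total internal reflection fluorescence microscopy to compare activation of FGFR3 mutants. In that setting the GFP label allows the receptor to be visualised, and this kinase-inactive variant would plausibly serve as a negative reference, although the record does not explicitly state that role.
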