Addgene plasmid #191753: pcDNA3.1_mGFP-FGFR3-K508M
Purpose: Expression of N-terminally mGFP labelled mutated FGFR3 (isoform IIIc)-K508M leads to inactive receptor (target mutation: c.1523A>T; silent mutation added on purpose: c.1515A>T)
Depositing lab: Irene Tiemann-Boege. Depositing organization: Johannes Kepler Universitaet Linz. Publication: Measurement of FGFR3 signaling at the cell membrane via total internal reflection fluorescence microscopy to compare the activation of FGFR3 mutants. Hartl I, Brumovska V, Striedner Y, Yasari A, Schutz GJ, Sevcsik E, Tiemann-Boege I. J Biol Chem. 2023 Feb;299(2):102832. doi: 10.1016/j.jbc.2022.102832. Epub 2022 Dec 27. PubMed 36581204.
Backbone
  Vector backbone: pcDNA3.1
  Backbone size w/o insert (bp): 5529
  Total vector size (bp): 8724
  Vector type: Mammalian Expression
  Selectable markers: Hygromycin
Growth in bacteria
  Bacterial resistance: Ampicillin, 100 μg/mL
  Growth temperature: 37°C
  Growth strain: DH5alpha
  Copy number: Unknown
Gene/Insert
  Gene/Insert name: mGFP-FGFR3IIIc
  Species: H. sapiens (human)
  Insert size (bp): 3195
  Mutation: c.1523A>T (p.K508M) + silent mutation c.1515A>T generated on purpose
  GenBank ID: NM_000142.5
  Tag / fusion protein: mGFP (N terminal on insert)
  Entrez Gene: FGFR3 (a.k.a. ACH, CD333, CEK2, HSFGFR3EX, JTK4)
  Cloning method: Restriction Enzyme; 5′ cloning site HindIII (not destroyed); 3′ cloning site XbaI (not destroyed)
  Sequencing primers: 5′ CMV_F; 3′ pcDNA3.1_R
Terms and licenses: Academic/Nonprofit Terms; Industry Terms: Not Available to Industry
How to cite: pcDNA3.1_mGFP-FGFR3-K508M was a gift from Irene Tiemann-Boege (Addgene plasmid # 191753 ; http://n2t.net/addgene:191753 ; RRID:Addgene_191753)
