>Addgene plasmid #191753 | pcDNA3.1_mGFP-FGFR3-K508M | depositor partial sequence | sequence record 373067 | FGFR3_Reg3_F (ACGCGTCCATGAGCTCCAAC)
GGCTGTCCTCAGGGGAGGGCCCCACGCTGGCCAATGTCTCCGAGCTCGAGCTGCCTGCCGACCCCAAATG
GGAGCTGTCTCGGGCCCGGCTGACCCTGGGCAAGCCCCTTGGGGAGGGCTGCTTCGGCCAGGTGGTCATG
GCGGAGGCCATCGGCATTGACAAGGACCGGGCCGCCAAGCCTGTCACCGTTGCCGTGATGATGCTGAAAG
ACGATGCCACTGACAAGGACCTGTCGGACCTGGTGTCTGAGATGGAGATGATGAAGATGATCGGGAAACA
CAAAAACATCATCAACCTGCTGGGCGCCTGCACGCAGGGCGGGCCCCTGTACGTGCTGGTGGAGTACGCG
GCCAAGGGTAACCTGCGGGAGTTTCTGCGGGCGCGGCGGCCCCCGGGCCTGGACTACTCCTTCGACACCT
GCAAGCCGCCCGAGGAGCAGCTCACCTTCAAGGACCTGGTGTCCTGTGCCTACCAGGTGGCCCGGGGCAT
GGAGTACTTGGCCTCCCAGAAGTGCATCCACAGGGACCTGGCTGCCCGCAATGTGCTGGTGACCGAGGAC
AACGTGATGAAGATCGCAGACTTCGGGCTGGCCCGGGACGTGCACAACCTCGACTACTACAAGAAGACAA
CCAACGGCCGGCTGCCCGTGAAGTGGATGGCGCCTGAGGCCTTGTTTGACCGAGTCTACACTCACCAGAG
TGACGTCTGGTCCTTTGGGGTCCTGCTCTGGGAGATCTTCACGCTGGGGGGCTCCCCGTACCCCGGCATC
CCTGTGGAGGAGCTCTTCAAGCTGCTGAAGGAGGGCCACCGCATGGACAAGCCCGCCAACTGCACACACG
ACCTGTACATGATCATGCGGGAGTGCTGGCATGCCGCGCCCTCCCAGAGGCCCACCTTCAAGCAGCTGGT
GGAGGACCTGGACCGTGTCCTTACCGTGACGTCCACCGACGAGTACCTGGACCTGTCGGCGCCTTTCGAG
CAGTACTCCCCGGGTGGCCAGGACACCCCCAGCTCCAGCTCCTCAGGGGACGACTCCGTGTTTGCCCACG
ACCTGCTGCCCCCGGCCCCACCCAGCAGTGGGGGCTCGC
